>Addgene plasmid #118213 | HA-UBE2E1 WT in pcDNA3.1 | addgene full sequence | sequence record 226675 | Addgene NGS Result
GACATTGATTATTGACTAGTTATTAATAGTAATCAATTACGGGGTCATTAGTTCATAGCCCATATATGGA
GTTCCGCGTTACATAACTTACGGTAAATGGCCCGCCTGGCTGACCGCCCAACGACCCCCGCCCATTGACG
TCAATAATGACGTATGTTCCCATAGTAACGCCAATAGGGACTTTCCATTGACGTCAATGGGTGGAGTATT
TACGGTAAACTGCCCACTTGGCAGTACATCAAGTGTATCATATGCCAAGTACGCCCCCTATTGACGTCAA
TGACGGTAAATGGCCCGCCTGGCATTATGCCCAGTACATGACCTTATGGGACTTTCCTACTTGGCAGTAC
ATCTACGTATTAGTCATCGCTATTACCATGGTGATGCGGTTTTGGCAGTACATCAATGGGCGTGGATAGC
GGTTTGACTCACGGGGATTTCCAAGTCTCCACCCCATTGACGTCAATGGGAGTTTGTTTTGGCACCAAAA
TCAACGGGACTTTCCAAAATGTCGTAACAACTCCGCCCCATTGACGCAAATGGGCGGTAGGCGTGTACGG
TGGGAGGTCTATATAAGCAGAGCTCTCTGGCTAACTAGAGAACCCACTGCTTACTGGCTTATCGAAATTA
ATACGACTCACTATAGGGAGACCCAAGCTATGTACCCATACGATGTTCCAGATTACGCTTCGGATGACGA
TTCGAGGGCCAGCACCAGCTCCTCCTCATCTTCGTCTTCCAACCAGCAAACCGAGAAAGAAACAAACACC
CCCAAGAAGAAGGAGAGTAAAGTCAGCATGAGCAAAAACTCCAAACTCCTCTCCACCAGCGCCAAGAGAA
TTCAGAAGGAGCTGGCGGACATCACTTTAGACCCTCCACCTAATTGCAGTGCTGGTCCCAAAGGCGATAA
CATCTATGAATGGAGATCAACCATTCTAGGGCCTCCAGGATCCGTGTATGAGGGTGGTGTATTCTTTCTC
GATATCACTTTTACACCAGAATATCCCTTCAAGCCTCCAAAGGTTACATTTCGGACAAGAATCTATCATT
GTAATATTAACAGTCAAGGTGTTATTTGCTTGGACATATTGAAAGATAATTGGAGTCCAGCACTAACCAT
TTCTAAAGTCCTCCTTTCTATCTGCTCACTTCTTACAGACTGTAATCCTGCCGACCCCTTGGTGGGAAGT
ATTGCCACTCAGTATATGACCAACAGAGCAGAACATGACAGAATGGCCAGACAGTGGACCAAGAGATACG
CTACATAATCGAGCATGCATCTAGAGGGCCCTATTCTATAGTGTCACCTAAATGCTAGAGCTCGCTGATC
AGCCTCGACTGTGCCTTCTAGTTGCCAGCCATCTGTTGTTTGCCCCTCCCCCGTGCCTTCCTTGACCCTG
GAAGGTGCCACTCCCACTGTCCTTTCCTAATAAAATGAGGAAATTGCATCGCATTGTCTGAGTAGGTGTC
ATTCTATTCTGGGGGGTGGGGTGGGGCAGGACAGCAAGGGGGAGGATTGGGAAGACAATAGCAGGCATGC
TGGGGATGCGGTGGGCTCTATGGCTTCTGAGGCGGAAAGAACCAGCTGGGGCTCTAGGGGGTATCCCC
[124 nt withheld, positions 1609-1732]
C
[91 nt withheld, positions 1734-1824]
A
[49 nt withheld, positions 1826-1874]
CCTTTGACGTTGGAGTCCACGTTCTTT
[37 nt withheld, positions 1902-1938]
ACCCTATCTCGGTCTATTCTTTTGATTTATAAGGGATTTTGCCGATTTCGGCCTATTGGTTAAAAAATGA
GCTGATTTAACAAAAATTTAACGCGAATTAATTCTGTGGAATGTGTGTCAGTTAGGGTGTGGAAAGTCCC
CAGGCTCCCCAGCAGGCAGAAGTATGCAAAGCATGCATCTCAATTAGTCAGCAACCAGGTGTGGAAAGTC
CCCAGGCTCCCCAGCAGGCAGAAGTATGCAAAGCATGCATCTCAATTAGTCAGCAACCATAGTCCCGCCC
CTAACTCCGCCCATCCCGCCCCTAACTCCGCCCAGTTCCGCCCATTCTCCGCCCCATGGCTGACTAATTT
TTTTTATTTATGCAGAGGCCGAGGCCGCCTCTGCCTCTGAGCTATTCCAGAAGTAGTGAGGAGGCTTTTT
TGGAGGCCTAGGCTTTTGCAAAAAGCTCCCGGGAGCTTGTATATCCATTTTCGGATCTGATCAAGAGACA
GGATGAGGATCGTTTCGCATGATTGAACAAGATGGATTGCACGCAGGTTCTCCGGCCGCTTGGGTGGAGA
GGCTATTCGGCTATGACTGGGCACAACAGACAATCGGCTGCTCTGATGCCGCCGTGTTCCGGCTGTCAGC
GCAGGGGCGCCCGGTTCTTTTTGTCAAGACCGACCTGTCCGGTGCCCTGAATGAACTGCAGGACGAGGCA
GCGCGGCTATCGTGGCTGGCCACGACGGGCGTTCCTTGCGCAGCTGTGCTCGACGTTGTCACTGAAGCGG
GAAGGGACTGGCTGCTATTGGGCGAAGTGCCGGGGCAGGATCTCCTGTCATCTCACCTTGCTCCTGCCGA
GAAAGTATCCATCATGGCTGATGCAATGCGGCGGCTGCATACGCTTGATCCGGCTACCTGCCCATTCGAC
CACCAAGCGAAACATCGCATCGAGCGAGCACGTACTCGGATGGAAGCCGGTCTTGTCGATCAGGATGATC
TGGACGAAGAGCATCAGGGGCTCGCGCCAGCCGAACTGTTCGCCAGGCTCAAGGCGCGCATGCCCGACGG
CGAGGATCTCGTCGTGACCCATGGCGATGCCTGCTTGCCGAATATCATGGTGGAAAATGGCCGCTTTTCT
GGATTCATCGACTGTGGCCGGCTGGGTGTGGCGGACCGCTATCAGGACATAGCGTTGGCTACCCGTGATA
TTGCTGAAGAGCTTGGCGGCGAATGGGCTGACCGCTTCCTCGTGCTTTACGGTATCGCCGCTCCCGATTC
GCAGCGCATCGCCTTCTATCGCCTTCTTGACGAGTTCTTCTGAGCGGGACTCTGGGGTTCGAAATGACCG
ACCAAGCGACGCCCAACCTGCCATCACGAGATTTCGATTCCACCGCCGCCTTCTATGAAAGGTTGGGCTT
CGGAATCGTTTTCCGGGACGCCGGCTGGATGATCCTCCAGCGCGGGGATCTCATGCTGGAGTTCTTCGCC
CACCCCAACTTGTTTATTGCAGCTTATAATGGTTACAAATAAAGCAATAGCATCACAAATTTCACAAATA
AAGCATTTTTTTCACTGCATTCTAGTTGTGGTTTGTCCAAACTCATCAATGTATCTTATCATGTCTGTAT
ACCGTCGACCTCTAGCTAGAGCTTGGCGTAATCATGGTCATAGCTGTTTCCTGTGTGAAATTGTTATCCG
CTCACAATTCCACACAACATACGAGCCGGAAGCATAAAGTGTAAAGCCTGGGGTGCCTAATGAGTGAGCT
AACTCACATTAATTGCGTTGCGCTCACTGCCCGCTTTCCAGTCGGGAAACCTGTCGTGCCAGCTGCATTA
ATGAATCGGCCAACGCGCGGGGAGAGGCGGTTTGCGTATTGGGCGCTCTTCCGCTTCCTCGCTCACTGAC
TCGCTGCGCTCGGTCGTTCGGCTGCGGCGAGCGGTATCAGCTCACTCAAAGGCGGTAATACGGTTATCCA
CAGAATCAGGGGATAACGCAGGAAAGAACATGTGAGCAAAAGGCCAGCAAAAGGCCAGGAACCGTAAAAA
GGCCGCGTTGCTGGCGTTTTTCCATAGGCTCCGCCCCCCTGACGAGCATCACAAAAATCGACGCTCAAGT
CAGAGGTGGCGAAACCCGACAGGACTATAAAGATACCAGGCGTTTCCCCCTGGAAGCTCCCTCGTGCGCT
CTCCTGTTCCGACCCTGCCGCTTACCGGATACCTGTCCGCCTTTCTCCCTTCGGGAAGCGTGGCGCTTTC
TCATAGCTCACGCTGTAGGTATCTCAGTTCGGTGTAGGTCGTTCGCTCCAAGCTGGGCTGTGTGCACGAA
CCCCCCGTTCAGCCCGACCGCTGCGCCTTATCCGGTAACTATCGTCTTGAGTCCAACCCGGTAAGACACG
ACTTATCGCCACTGGCAGCAGCCACTGGTAACAGGATTAGCAGAGCGAGGTATGTAGGCGGTGCTACAGA
GTTCTTGAAGTGGTGGCCTAACTACGGCTACACTAGAAGAACAGTATTTGGTATCTGCGCTCTGCTGAAG
CCAGTTACCTTCGGAAAAAGAGTTGGTAGCTCTTGATCCGGCAAACAAACCACCGCTGGTAGCGGTGGTT
TTTTTGTTTGCAAGCAGCAGATTACGCGCAGAAAAAAAGGATCTCAAGAAGATCCTTTGATCTTTTCTAC
GGGGTCTGACGCTCAGTGGAACGAAAACTCACGTTAAGGGATTTTGGTCATGAGATTATCAAAAAGGATC
TTCACCTAGATCCTTTTAAATTAAAAATGAAGTTTTAAATCAATCTAAAGTATATATGAGTAAACTTGGT
CTGACAGTTACCAATGCTTAATCAGTGAGGCACCTATCTCAGCGATCTGTCTATTTCGTTCATCCATAGT
TGCCTGACTCCCCGTCGTGTAGATAACTACGATACGGGAGGGCTTACCATCTGGCCCCAGTGCTGCAATG
ATACCGCGAGACCCACGCTCACCGGCTCCAGATTTATCAGCAATAAACCAGCCAGCCGGAAGGGCCGAGC
GCAGAAGTGGTCCTGCAACTTTATCCGCCTCCATCCAGTCTATTAATTGTTGCCGGGAAGCTAGAGTAAG
TAGTTCGCCAGTTAATAGTTTGCGCAACGTTGTTGCCATTGCTACAGGCATCGTGGTGTCACGCTCGTCG
TTTGGTATGGCTTCATTCAGCTCCGGTTCCCAACGATCAAGGCGAGTTACATGATCCCCCATGTTGTGCA
AAAAAGCGGTTAGCTCCTTCGGTCCTCCGATCGTTGTCAGAAGTAAGTTGGCCGCAGTGTTATCACTCAT
GGTTATGGCAGCACTGCATAATTCTCTTACTGTCATGCCATCCGTAAGATGCTTTTCTGTGACTGGTGAG
TACTCAACCAAGTCATTCTGAGAATAGTGTATGCGGCGACCGAGTTGCTCTTGCCCGGCGTCAATACGGG
ATAATACCGCGCCACATAGCAGAACTTTAAAAGTGCTCATCATTGGAAAACGTTCTTCGGGGCGAAAACT
CTCAAGGATCTTACCGCTGTTGAGATCCAGTTCGATGTAACCCACTCGTGCACCCAACTGATCTTCAGCA
TCTTTTACTTTCACCAGCGTTTCTGGGTGAGCAAAAACAGGAAGGCAAAATGCCGCAAAAAAGGGAATAA
GGGCGACACGGAAATGTTGAATACTCATACTCTTCCTTTTTCAATATTATTGAAGCATTTATCAGGGTTA
TTGTCTCATGAGCGGATACATATTTGAATGTATTTAGAAAAATAAACAAATAGGGGTTCCGCGCACATTT
CCCCGAAAAGTGCCACCTGACGTCGACGGATCGGGAGATCTCCCGATCCCCTATGGTGCACTCTCAGTAC
AATCTGCTCTGATGCCGCATAGTTAAGCCAGTATCTGCTCCCTGCTTGTGTGTTGGAGGTCGCTGAGTAG
TGCGCGAGCAAAATTTAAGCTACAACAAGGCAAGGCTTGACCGACAATTGCATGAAGAATCTGCTTAGGG
TTAGGCGTTTTGCGCTGCTTCGCGATGTACGGGCCAGATATACGCGTT
Features (pLannotate 1.2.2; 22 found; start..end, strand, type, name):
      1..380     +  enhancer       CMV enhancer: human cytomegalovirus immediate early enhancer
    381..584     +  promoter       CMV promoter: human cytomegalovirus (CMV) immediate early promoter
    580..613     +  LTR            5' LTR (truncated) (fragment): truncated 5' long terminal repeat (LTR) from HIV-1
    629..647     +  promoter       T7 promoter: promoter for bacteriophage T7 RNA polymerase
    663..690     +  CDS            3xHA (fragment): three tandem HA epitope tags
    690..1265    +  CDS            UBE2E1: UB2E1_HUMAN - Also known as UBCH6. Experimental evidence at protein level: Swiss-Prot protein existence level 1. Accepts ubiquitin from the E1 complex and catalyzes its covalent attachment to other proteins. Catalyzes the covalent attachment of ISG15 to other proteins. Mediates the selective degradation of short-lived and abnormal proteins. In vitro also catalyzes 'Lys-48'-linked polyubiquitination. From Homo sapiens (Human).
   1295..1313    -  promoter       SP6 promoter: promoter for bacteriophage SP6 RNA polymerase
   1339..1563    +  polyA_signal   bGH poly(A) signal: bovine growth hormone polyadenylation signal
   1567..1588    +  promoter       SV40 promoter (fragment): SV40 enhancer and early promoter
   1609..2037    +  rep_origin     f1 ori (sequence partly withheld): f1 bacteriophage origin of replication; arrow indicates direction of (+) strand synthesis
   2051..2380    +  promoter       SV40 promoter: SV40 enhancer and early promoter
   2447..3238    +  CDS            neo: KKA2_KLEPN - Also known as kan, nptII. Experimental evidence at protein level: Swiss-Prot protein existence level 1. Resistance to kanamycin, neomycin, paromomycin, ribostamycin, butirosin and gentamicin B. From Klebsiella pneumoniae.
   3262..3420    +  CDS            ble (fragment): BLE_KLEPN - Experimental evidence at protein level: Swiss-Prot protein existence level 1. Binding protein with a strong affinity to the bleomycin family of antibiotics. Binds to CL990; an antimitotic-antibiotic compound. From Klebsiella pneumoniae.
   3415..3536    +  polyA_signal   SV40 poly(A) signal: SV40 polyadenylation signal
   3609..3625    -  protein_bind   lac operator: The lac repressor binds to the lac operator to inhibit transcription in E. coli. This inhibition can be relieved by adding lactose or isopropyl-β-D-thiogalactopyranoside (IPTG). lac repressor encoded by lacI
   3633..3663    -  promoter       lac promoter: promoter for the E. coli lac operon
   3678..3699    -  protein_bind   CAP binding site: CAP binding activates transcription in the presence of cAMP. E. coli catabolite activator protein
   3712..3804    -  CDS            lacI (fragment): lac repressor; lacI; The lac repressor binds to the lac operator to inhibit transcription in E. coli. This inhibition can be relieved by adding lactose or isopropyl-β-D-thiogalactopyranoside (IPTG).
   3987..4575    -  rep_origin     ori: high-copy-number ColE1/pMB1/pBR322/pUC origin of replication
   4746..5606    -  CDS            AmpR: β-lactamase; bla; confers resistance to ampicillin, carbenicillin, and related antibiotics
   5607..5711    -  promoter       AmpR promoter: bla
   5770..5822    -  misc_feature   bom (fragment): basis of mobility region from pBR322
