[The description below was written by a language model from this plasmid's Addgene catalogue record and pLannotate feature annotations shown in this document.]
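Description:
HA-UBE2E1 WT in pcDNA3.1 is a mammalian expression plasmid that carries wild-type human UBE2E1 (also known as UBCH6), an E2 ubiquitin-conjugating enzyme, fused at its N terminus to an HA epitope tag. The roughly 600 bp insert was cloned between the HindIII and XhoI sites of the pcDNA3.1 backbone. The catalogue gives a total size of about 6.1 kb, while the sequenced record is slightly shorter at 5,976 nt. Transcription is driven by the human cytomegalovirus immediate-early enhancer and promoter and terminated by the bovine growth hormone polyadenylation signal. A T7 promoter upstream of the open reading frame and an SP6 promoter in reverse orientation downstream flank the insert and can serve for in vitro transcription or as sequencing primer sites. The annotation software labels the tag as a fragment of a 3xHA element, and its short length fits a single HA copy directly preceding the UBE2E1 coding sequence. A few other small fragment calls, such as a truncated HIV-1 LTR, a ble fragment and a lacI fragment, look like partial sequence matches within the backbone rather than functional parts.

In E. coli the plasmid replicates from a high-copy ColE1/pUC-type origin and is selected with ampicillin through the β-lactamase gene. An f1 origin is also present, which allows single-stranded DNA production. For mammalian cells, an SV40 early promoter drives the neomycin phosphotransferase gene followed by an SV40 polyadenylation signal, so stable transfectants can be selected with G418. The construct is intended for expressing HA-tagged UBE2E1 in mammalian cells, where the tag allows detection or immunoprecipitation. The associated publication studied the stabilization of UBE2E1 by OTUB1 through prevention of its autoubiquitination.
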