Addgene plasmid #118213: HA-UBE2E1 WT in pcDNA3.1
Purpose: Expresses HA-UBE2E1 in mammalian cells
Depositing lab: Cynthia Wolberger. Depositing organization: Johns Hopkins University and School of Medicine. Publication: OTUB1 non-catalytically stabilizes the E2 ubiquitin-conjugating enzyme UBE2E1 by preventing its autoubiquitination. Pasupala N, Morrow ME, Que LT, Malynn BA, Ma A, Wolberger C. J Biol Chem. 2018 Nov 23;293(47):18285-18295. doi: 10.1074/jbc.RA118.004677. Epub 2018 Oct 3. PubMed 30282802.
Backbone
  Vector backbone: pcDNA3.1
  Backbone size w/o insert (bp): 5500
  Total vector size (bp): 6100
  Vector type: Mammalian Expression
  Selectable markers: Neomycin (select with G418)
Growth in bacteria
  Bacterial resistance: Ampicillin, 100 μg/mL
  Growth temperature: 37°C
  Growth strain: DH5alpha
  Copy number: Unknown
Gene/Insert
  Gene/Insert name: UBE2E1 (alt name: UBCH6)
  Species: H. sapiens (human)
  Insert size (bp): 600
  Mutation: none
  Entrez Gene: UBE2E1 (a.k.a. UBCH6)
  Tag / fusion protein: HA (N terminal on insert)
  Cloning method: Restriction Enzyme; 5′ cloning site HindIII (unknown if destroyed); 3′ cloning site XhoI (unknown if destroyed)
  Sequencing primers: 5′ T7 primer
Terms and licenses: Academic/Nonprofit Terms; Industry Terms: Not Available to Industry
How to cite: HA-UBE2E1 WT in pcDNA3.1 was a gift from Cynthia Wolberger (Addgene plasmid # 118213 ; http://n2t.net/addgene:118213 ; RRID:Addgene_118213)
